>Addgene plasmid #147232 | pAc5.1B-EGFP-CeAIN2-del254-400_P | depositor full sequence | sequence record 289679 | Full Sequence
CTTCAAGGAATTAATTCTATATTCTAAAAACACAAATGATACTTCTAAAAAAAATCATGAATGGCATCAA
CTCTGAATCAAATCTTTGCAGATGCACCTACTTCTCATTTCCACTGTCACATCATTTTTCCAGATCTCGC
TGCCTGTTATGTGGCCCACAAACCAAGACACGTTTTATGGCCATTAAAGCTGGCTGATCGTCGCCAAACA
CCAAATACATATCAATATGTACATTCGAGAAAGAAGCGATCAAAGAAGCGTCTTCGGGCGAGTAGGAGAA
TGCGGAGGAGAAGGAGAACGAGCTGATCTAGTATCTCTCCACAATCCAATGCCAACTGACCAACTGGCCA
TATTCGGAGCAATTTGAAGCCAATTTCCATCGCCTGGCGATCGCTCCATTCTTGGCTATATGTTTTTCAC
CGTTCCCGGGGCCATTTTCAAAGACTCGTCGGTAAGATAAGATTGTGTCACTCGCTGTCTCTCTTCATTT
GTCGAAGAATGCTGAGGAATTTCGCGATGACGTCGGCGAGTATTTTGAAGAATGAGAATAATTTGTATTT
ATACGAAAATCAGTTAGTGGAATTTTCTACAAAAACATGTTATCTATAGATAATTTTGTTGCAAAATATG
TTGACTATGACAAAGATTGTATGTATATACCTTTAATGTATTCTCATTTTCTTATGTATTTATAATGGCA
ATGATGATACTGATGATATTTTAAGATGATGCCAGACCACAGGCTGATTTCTGCGTCTTTTGCCGAACGC
AGTGCATGTGCGGTTGTTGTTTTTTGGAATAGTTTCAATTTTCGGACTGTCCGCTTTGATTTCAGTTTCT
TGGCTTATTCAAAAAGCAAAGTAAAGCCAAAAAAGCGAGATGGCAATACCAAATGCGGCAAAACGGTAGT
GGAAGGAAAGGGGTGCGGGGCAGCGGAAGGAAGGGTGGGGCGGGGCGTGGCGGGGTCTGTGGCTGGGCGC
GACGTCACCGACGTTGGAGCCACTCCTTTGACCATGTGTGCGTGTGTGTATTATTCGTGTCTCGCCACTC
GCCGGTTGTTTTTTTCTTTTTATCTCGCTCTCTCTAGCGCCATCTCGTACGCATGCTCAACGCACCGCAT
GTTGCCGTGTCCTTTATGCGTCATTTTGGCTCGAAATAGGCAATTATTTAAACAAAGATTAGTCAACGAA
AACGCTAAAATAAATAAGTCTACAATATGGTTACTTATTGCCATGTGTGTGCAGCCAACGATAGCAACAA
AAGCAACAACACAGTGGCTTTCCCTCTTTCACTTTTTGTTTGCAAGCGCGTGCGAGCAAGACGGCACGAC
CGGCAAACGCAATTACGCTGACAAAGAGCAGACGAAGTTTTGGCCGAAAAACATCAAGGCGCCTGATACG
AATGCATTTGCAATAACAATTGCGATATTTAATATTGTTTATGAAGCTGTTTGACTTCAAAACACACAAA
AAAAAAAATAAAACAAATTATTTGAAAGAGAATTAGGAATCGGACAGCTTATCGTTACGGGCTAACAGCA
CACCGAGACGAAATAGCTTACCTGACGTCACAGCCTCTGGAAGAACTGCCGCCAAGCAGAGAGAGAGAGA
AAAAGAGGGAGAGCAGCTTAGACCGCATGTGCTTGTGTGTGAGGCGTCTCTCTCTTCGTCTCCTGTTTGC
GCAAACGCATAGACTGCACTGAGAAAATCGATTACCTATTTTTTATGAATGAATATTTGCACTATTACTA
TTCAAAACTATTAAGATAGCAATCACATTCAATAGCCAAATACTATACCACCTGAGCGATGCAACGAAAT
GATCAATTTGAGCAAAAATGCTGCATATTTAGGACGGCATCATTATAGAAATGCTTCTTGCTGTGTACTT
TTCTCTCGTCTGGCAGCTGTTTCGCCGTTATTGTTAAAACCGGCTTAAGTTAGGTGTGTTTTCTACGACT
AGTGATGCCCCTACTAGAAGATGTGTGTTGCACAAATGTCCCTGAATAACCAATTTGAAGTGCAGATAGC
AGTAAACGTAAGCTAATATGAATATTATTTAACTGTAATGTTTTAATATCGCTGGACATTACTAATAAAC
CCACTATAAACACATGTACATATGTATGTTTTGGCATACAATGAGTAGTTGGGGAAAAAATGTGTAAAAG
CACCGTGACCATCACAGCATAAAGATAACCAGCTGAAGTATCGAATATGAGTAACCCCCAAATTGAATCA
CATGCCGCAACTGATAGGACCCATGGAAGTACACTCTTCATGGCGATATACAAGACACACACAAGCACGA
ACACCCAGTTGCGGAGGAAATTCTCCGTAAATGAAAACCCAATCGGCGAACAATTCATACCCATATATGG
TAAAAGTTTTGAACGCGACTTGAGAGCGGAGAGCATTGCGGCTGATAAGGTTTTAGCGCTAAGCGGGCTT
TATAAAACGGGCTGCGGGACCAGTTTTCATATCACTACCGTTTGAGTTCTTGTGCTGTGTGGATACTCCT
CCCGACACAAAGCCGCTCCATCAGCCAGCAGTCGTCTAATCCAGAGACCCCGGATCGGGGTACCAACATG
GTGAGCAAGGGCGAGGAGCTGTTCACCGGGGTGGTGCCCATCCTGGTCGAGCTGGACGGCGACGTAAACG
GCCACAAGTTCAGCGTGTCCGGCGAGGGCGAGGGCGATGCCACCTACGGCAAGCTGACCCTGAAGTTCAT
CTGCACCACCGGCAAGCTGCCCGTGCCCTGGCCCACCCTCGTGACCACCCTGACCTACGGCGTGCAGTGC
TTCAGCCGCTACCCCGACCACATGAAGCAGCACGACTTCTTCAAGTCCGCCATGCCCGAAGGCTACGTCC
AGGAGCGCACCATCTTCTTCAAGGACGACGGCAACTACAAGACCCGCGCCGAGGTGAAGTTCGAGGGCGA
CACCCTGGTGAACCGCATCGAGCTGAAGGGCATCGACTTCAAGGAGGACGGCAACATCCTGGGGCACAAG
CTGGAGTACAACTACAACAGCCACAACGTCTATATCATGGCCGACAAGCAGAAGAACGGCATCAAGGTGA
ACTTCAAGATCCGCCACAACATCGAGGACGGCAGCGTGCAGCTCGCCGACCACTACCAGCAGAACACCCC
CATCGGCGACGGCCCCGTGCTGCTGCCCGACAACCACTACCTGAGCACCCAGTCCGCCCTGAGCAAAGAC
CCCAACGAGAAGCGCGATCACATGGTCCTGCTGGAGTTCGTGACCGCCGCCGGGATCACTCTCGGCATGG
ACGAGCTGTACAAGCCAAGCTTGAATTCTGCAGATATCCAGCACAGTGGCGGCCGCATGAACGGGGACGG
TTGGCAAGGACCTGGGCGTGGAGGACCACATCACATGAATGGTGGCGGAGGAGGACGACGTGGTGGAGGT
GGTGGTATGCACAATCAAAGAATACAACAGAATCCCCATCATGGTGGAATGAATCGTATGATGCCACACG
GATTCCGACCACAACAAGGACAATTTATGCCTCAATATCCTCCACCACCACCAATGGGTGGAATGCCTGA
TGTGATGGATATTAATATGCGAATGGATGGTATGTCATTAGGATCGACACCATCAGGAATTCCTGGACAA
TATGGTGATATGGGTCCACCGCCAGTCCAACAATGGAATCAACCTGCTCCATTTGTACCTCCACCTCAAC
AAGACGATCTCTATGATCCTTCGGGATATGGTGGTGGAGCTGGTGGTGGTGGAGGACATCATCCATCTCA
TATGCCACCATATGGACAACGTGGAAATAATCAGAATCAATACGGGAATCGAATGCAAGGAGGTCAAGGT
GGTTATCGAGGGAATCAACAGAGGCAGCAGCAGCAACAGCCTCAACAGGGATTCAATATGCCACCAATGA
TGGTTCCACCTGGTCAGCCTCCATTTTATGGTGGAAATCAACCGAATCATCATCATCAACAACCCTCATT
TGCTCCGTCGCCATTCTCAATGGGTGGAGGTGGTGGAGGATCACAAGGAGGACCACACGAACAGCACGGA
CCAGGTGGAAATCAGAATGGAGGATTCGGAGTTTCATCATCATCAGGACGTCATCCATCTCATCATCAAT
CAAATGATAATTCAATGTGGAATAGTCCATCAGTTGGAGGAGGTCAATCAAATAGTGAAACACGTAATCC
ATTCTTTGCTCAACACATGCAACAGCAACAACATCAACAACAACATCAGCCACACTATGGAGGTTATGGT
GATAATGGGGTGCTTGATGGTGGATCATTGTGGTCTGCTGCTGTCATGGATGGATCCTCAATGGTACCAC
CACATCCAACAATGGGTGTCGGATCATCAGCTTCATCGTCATCAATTCCAATTGGCATGTTGATGATGAG
CGGCAGTGGAAATGTTGGAGGCGGACCACCATCCTCATCTTCATTGTTGGACGAGGATGGTAGCCAGAAG
AAGCTGGCTGAAAATCTGAAATTAGCCGTTCAGAAGGGTCATTTGGATATTTCCCTACTCTCACTTCCGC
ACATTCCGCCCAACGTGCTCGACTTGCTCACCGAAATTTTGGCGGTCATTCCGCGTTTGGACGACTATGA
GGATGAGCTCAAAAAATTGGGAGAAAATCGCCCTTCGAACTATGACGAGGGAGCCAGCAAAGAGGAGAAA
GAATCGTGGATGAGCAAGGATCAAAAGAACGATCACGACAAAGCAGTAATCGGAGTAGTGACTGCAAAGA
TCGAGGTGACACAATTATCTAAAAAGATCACCGAAGCTTTGATCGAAGCTGGGCTTCTTCCACCACAACC
ACAAACATCTACATCTGCAAATACATCTACCAATCATCTTAATCATAGAGGAGGACCACCGCCAGGATCC
GATGGAGGAGCTGGTCCAAGTACTTCACGAAGTGGTGGAGGTGGTGCTGCTGGTGGAGACTCTTTTAATA
GTAGTGGAGGTGGTGGACCACCTGATCATTATTATGATTATTCGTTCCTTGGTTAGCTCGAGTCTAGAGG
GCCCGCGGTTCGAAGGTAAGCCTATCCCTAACCCTCTCCTCGGTCTCGATTCTACGCGTACCGGTCATCA
TCACCATCACCATTGAGTTTAAACCCGCTGATCAGCCTCGACTGTGCCTTCTAAGGCCTGAGCTCGCTGA
TCAGCCTCGATCGAGGATCCAGACATGATAAGATACATTGATGAGTTTGGACAAACCACAACTAGAATGC
AGTGAAAAAAATGCTTTATTTGTGAAATTTGTGATGCTATTGCTTTATTTGTAACCATTATAAGCTGCAA
TAAACAAGTTAACAACAACAATTGCATTCATTTTATGTTTCAGGTTCAGGGGGAGGTGTGGGAGGTTTTT
TAAAGCAAGTAAAACCTCTACAAATGTGGTATGGCTGATTATGATCAGTCGACCGATGCCCTTGAGAGCC
TTCAACCCAGTCAGCTCCTTCCGGTGGGCGCGGGGCATGACTATCGTCGCCGCACTTATGACTGTCTTCT
TTATCATGCAACTCGTAGGACAGGTGCCGGCAGCGCTCTGGGTCATTTTCGGCGAGGACCGCTTTCGCTG
GAGCGCGACGATGATCGGCCTGTCGCTTGCGGTATTCGGAATCTTGCACGCCCTCGCTCAAGCCTTCGTC
ACTGGTCCCGCCACCAAACGTTTCGGCGAGAAGCAGGCCATTATCGCCGGCATGGCGGCCGACGCGCTGG
GCTACGTCTTGCTGGCGTTCGCGACGCGAGGCTGGATGGCCTTCCCCATTATGATTCTTCTCGCTTCCGG
CGGCATCGGGATGCCCGCGTTGCAGGCCATGCTGTCCAGGCAGGTAGATGACGACCATCAGGGACAGCTT
CAAGGATCGCTCGCGGCTCTTACCAGCCAGCAAAAGGCCAGGAACCGTAAAAAGGCCGCGTTGCTGGCGT
TTTTCCATAGGCTCCGCCCCCCTGACGAGCATCACAAAAATCGACGCTCAAGTCAGAGGTGGCGAAACCC
GACAGGACTATAAAGATACCAGGCGTTTCCCCCTGGAAGCTCCCTCGTGCGCTCTCCTGTTCCGACCCTG
CCGCTTACCGGATACCTGTCCGCCTTTCTCCCTTCGGGAAGCGTGGCGCTTTCTCAATGCTCACGCTGTA
GGTATCTCAGTTCGGTGTAGGTCGTTCGCTCCAAGCTGGGCTGTGTGCACGAACCCCCCGTTCAGCCCGA
CCGCTGCGCCTTATCCGGTAACTATCGTCTTGAGTCCAACCCGGTAAGACACGACTTATCGCCACTGGCA
GCAGCCACTGGTAACAGGATTAGCAGAGCGAGGTATGTAGGCGGTGCTACAGAGTTCTTGAAGTGGTGGC
CTAACTACGGCTACACTAGAAGGACAGTATTTGGTATCTGCGCTCTGCTGAAGCCAGTTACCTTCGGAAA
AAGAGTTGGTAGCTCTTGATCCGGCAAACAAACCACCGCTGGTAGCGGTGGTTTTTTTGTTTGCAAGCAG
CAGATTACGCGCAGAAAAAAAGGATCTCAAGAAGATCCTTTGATCTTTTCTACGGGGTCTGACGCTCAGT
GGAACGAAAACTCACGTTAAGGGATTTTGGTCATGAGATTATCAAAAAGGATCTTCACCTAGATCCTTTT
AAATTAAAAATGAAGTTTTAAATCAATCTAAAGTATATATGAGTAAACTTGGTCTGACAGTTACCAATGC
TTAATCAGTGAGGCACCTATCTCAGCGATCTGTCTATTTCGTTCATCCATAGTTGCCTGACTCCCCGTCG
TGTAGATAACTACGATACGGGAGGGCTTACCATCTGGCCCCAGTGCTGCAATGATACCGCGAGACCCACG
CTCACCGGCTCCAGATTTATCAGCAATAAACCAGCCAGCCGGAAGGGCCGAGCGCAGAAGTGGTCCTGCA
ACTTTATCCGCCTCCATCCAGTCTATTAATTGTTGCCGGGAAGCTAGAGTAAGTAGTTCGCCAGTTAATA
GTTTGCGCAACGTTGTTGCCATTGCTGCAGGCATCGTGGTGTCACGCTCGTCGTTTGGTATGGCTTCATT
CAGCTCCGGTTCCCAACGATCAAGGCGAGTTACATGATCCCCCATGTTGTGCAAAAAAGCGGTTAGCTCC
TTCGGTCCTCCGATCGTTGTCAGAAGTAAGTTGGCCGCAGTGTTATCACTCATGGTTATGGCAGCACTGC
ATAATTCTCTTACTGTCATGCCATCCGTAAGATGCTTTTCTGTGACTGGTGAGTACTCAACCAAGTCATT
CTGAGAATAGTGTATGCGGCGACCGAGTTGCTCTTGCCCGGCGTCAACACGGGATAATACCGCGCCACAT
AGCAGAACTTTAAAAGTGCTCATCATTGGAAAACGTTCTTCGGGGCGAAAACTCTCAAGGATCTTACCGC
TGTTGAGATCCAGTTCGATGTAACCCACTCGTGCACCCAACTGATCTTCAGCATCTTTTACTTTCACCAG
CGTTTCTGGGTGAGCAAAAACAGGAAGGCAAAATGCCGCAAAAAAGGGAATAAGGGCGACACGGAAATGT
TGAATACTCATACTCTTCCTTTTTCAATATTATTGAAGCATTTATCAGGGTTATTGTCTCATGAGCGGAT
ACATATTTGAATGTATTTAGAAAAATAAACAAATAGGGGTTCCGCGCACATTTCCCCGAAAAGTGCCACC
TGACGTCTAAGAAACCATTATTATCATGACATTAACCTATAAAAATAGGCGTATCACGAGGCCCTTTCGT
Features (pLannotate 1.2.2; 9 found; start..end, strand, type, name):
     56..2568    +  promoter       Ac5 promoter: Drosophila melanogaster actin 5C promoter
   2588..3304    +  CDS            EGFP: EGFP is a basic (constitutively fluorescent) green fluorescent protein published in 1996, derived from Aequorea victoria. It is reported to be a rapidly-maturing weak dimer with moderate acid sensitivity.
   5055..5096    +  CDS            V5 tag: epitope tag from simian virus 5
   5196..5330    -  polyA_signal   SV40 poly(A) signal: SV40 polyadenylation signal
   5353..5437    -  CDS            large T antigen (fragment): large T antigen from SV40 (simian virus 40)
   5438..5908    +  CDS            TcR (fragment): tetracycline efflux protein; tet; confers resistance to tetracycline
   5952..6540    -  rep_origin     ori: high-copy-number ColE1/pMB1/pBR322/pUC origin of replication
   6711..7571    -  CDS            AmpR: β-lactamase; bla; confers resistance to ampicillin, carbenicillin, and related antibiotics
   7572..7676    -  promoter       AmpR promoter: bla
