[The description below was written by a language model from this plasmid's Addgene catalogue record and pLannotate feature annotations shown in this document.]
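Description:
pAc5.1B-EGFP-CeAIN2-del254-400_P is an insect-cell expression plasmid of about 7.8 kb. The catalogue lists the backbone as unknown, although the name and the annotated parts point to a pAc5.1-type vector. It is propagated in E. coli through a ColE1/pUC-family origin of replication and selected with ampicillin via the β-lactamase gene and its bla promoter. The origin is annotated as a high-copy type, whereas the catalogue entry records the plasmid as low copy. Short annotated fragments of a tetracycline resistance gene and of SV40 large T antigen appear to be non-functional backbone remnants. No marker for selection in insect cells is annotated.

Expression is driven by the Drosophila melanogaster actin 5C (Ac5) promoter, a strong constitutive promoter commonly used in Drosophila cell lines. It is followed directly by an EGFP coding sequence. The roughly 1.7 kb unannotated stretch between EGFP and the downstream V5 epitope tag is where the insert presumably lies. That insert is C. elegans AIN-2 carrying a deletion designated del254-400, presumably referring to residues, which would produce an N-terminal EGFP fusion. Whether the vector's V5 tag is translated in frame with the insert or preceded by a stop codon cannot be determined from the record. An SV40 polyadenylation signal follows the cassette, although it is annotated on the opposite strand.

AIN-2 belongs to the nematode GW182 protein family involved in miRNA-mediated silencing. The associated study examined how the related C. elegans protein AIN-1 interacts with PAB-1 and with the PAN2-PAN3 and CCR4-NOT deadenylase complexes. A GFP-tagged deletion mutant such as this one is suited to mapping interaction regions or following localisation in transfected insect cells, though the record states its purpose only as insect expression of the deletion variant.
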