Addgene plasmid #147232: pAc5.1B-EGFP-CeAIN2-del254-400_P
Purpose: Insect Expression of CeAIN2-del254-400
Depositing lab: Elisa Izaurralde. Depositing organization: Max Planck Institute for Developmental Biology. Publication: The Caenorhabditis elegans GW182 protein AIN-1 interacts with PAB-1 and subunits of the PAN2-PAN3 and CCR4-NOT deadenylase complexes. Kuzuoglu-Ozturk D, Huntzinger E, Schmidt S, Izaurralde E. Nucleic Acids Res. 2012 Jul;40(12):5651-65. doi: 10.1093/nar/gks218. Epub 2012 Mar 7. PubMed 22402495.
Backbone
  Vector backbone: Unknown
  Vector type: Insect Expression
Growth in bacteria
  Bacterial resistance: Ampicillin, 100 μg/mL
  Growth temperature: 37°C
  Growth strain: DH5alpha
  Copy number: Low Copy
Gene/Insert
  Gene/Insert name: CeAIN2-del254-400
  Species: C. elegans (nematode)
  Cloning method: Unknown
Terms and licenses: Academic/Nonprofit Terms; Industry Terms: Not Available to Industry
Depositor comments: sequence given by NCBI: AF000196.1 Plasmids from this collection were made available to the research community and donated after the lab closed. Please note that the sequence provided by the depositing laboratory may be theoretical/predicted or based on Sanger sequencing results. There may be discrepancies between sequencing results obtained by Addgene and the depositor sequence. If an Addgene verified sequence is not available, please contact before placing your order to request that our lab fully sequence the plasmid.
How to cite: pAc5.1B-EGFP-CeAIN2-del254-400_P was a gift from Elisa Izaurralde (Addgene plasmid # 147232 ; http://n2t.net/addgene:147232 ; RRID:Addgene_147232)
